Addgene plasmid #42089: psiCHECK-640s-1
Depositing lab: Kumiko Ui-Tei. Depositing organization: The University of Tokyo. Publication: E-cadherin is transcriptionally activated via suppression of ZEB1 transcriptional repressor by small RNA-mediated gene silencing. Mazda M, Nishi K, Naito Y, Ui-Tei K. PLoS One. 2011;6(12):e28688. doi: 10.1371/journal.pone.0028688. Epub 2011 Dec 21. PubMed 22205962.
Backbone
  Vector backbone: psiCHECK-1
  Backbone manufacturer: Promega
  Backbone size w/o insert (bp): 3544
  Total vector size (bp): 3567
  Vector type: Mammalian Expression, Luciferase
Growth in bacteria
  Bacterial resistance: Ampicillin, 100 μg/mL
  Growth temperature: 37°C
  Growth strain: DH5alpha
  Copy number: High Copy
Gene/Insert
  Gene/Insert name: ZEB1
  Species: H. sapiens (human)
  Insert size (bp): 23
  Mutation: contains the 1419-1441 nt segment of ZEB1 mRNA (NM_030751.4)
  GenBank ID: NM_030751.4
  Entrez Gene: ZEB1 (a.k.a. AREB6, BZP, DELTAEF1, FECD6, NIL2A, PPCD3, TCF8, ZFHEP, ZFHX1A)
  Cloning method: Restriction Enzyme; 5′ cloning site EcoRI (destroyed during cloning); 3′ cloning site NotI (destroyed during cloning)
  Sequencing primers: 5′ CGCAACTACAACGCCTACCT
Terms and licenses: Academic/Nonprofit Terms; Industry Terms: Not Available to Industry
How to cite: psiCHECK-640s-1 was a gift from Kumiko Ui-Tei (Addgene plasmid # 42089 ; http://n2t.net/addgene:42089 ; RRID:Addgene_42089)
