[The description below was written by a language model from this plasmid's Addgene catalogue record and pLannotate feature annotations shown in this document.]
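Description:
psiCHECK-640s-1 is a mammalian-expression luciferase reporter plasmid built on the Promega psiCHECK-1 backbone, with a total size of 3,567 bp. It is propagated in E. coli as a high-copy plasmid through a ColE1/pUC-type origin of replication and is selected with ampicillin via the β-lactamase gene and its own bla promoter.

The reporter unit consists of the SV40 enhancer and early promoter, followed by a chimeric intron (human β-globin/immunoglobulin heavy chain) that promotes efficient processing and expression of the transcript. Next come a T7 promoter that allows in vitro transcription, the human codon-optimized Renilla luciferase (hRluc) coding sequence, and a synthetic polyadenylation signal. The insert is a 23-nt fragment of human ZEB1 corresponding to nucleotides 1419–1441 of the mRNA. It was cloned by restriction digestion between EcoRI and NotI sites, both of which were destroyed in the process. This short segment is not annotated in the feature table, but the gap between the end of hRluc and the poly(A) signal is consistent with the usual psiCHECK design, in which target sequences sit in the 3′ untranslated region of the Renilla transcript.

In that arrangement, a small RNA that recognises the ZEB1-derived site reduces the level of the luciferase mRNA or its translation. Loss of Renilla signal in transfected mammalian cells therefore reports silencing activity against that specific target sequence. The associated publication concerns small RNA-mediated suppression of the ZEB1 transcriptional repressor and the resulting activation of E-cadherin, which fits use of this plasmid as a target-site sensor. The plasmid carries no second luciferase, so any normalisation control would have to come from a separate plasmid.
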