Features (pLannotate 1.2.2; 8 found; start..end, strand, type, name):
     62..419     +  promoter       SV40 promoter: SV40 enhancer and early promoter
    489..621     +  intron         chimeric intron: chimera between introns from human β-globin and immunoglobulin heavy chain genes
    666..684     +  promoter       T7 promoter: promoter for bacteriophage T7 RNA polymerase
    694..1629    +  CDS            hRluc: Renilla luciferase human codon-optimized
   1695..1743    +  polyA_signal   poly(A) signal: synthetic polyadenylation signal
   1776..1880    +  promoter       AmpR promoter: bla
   1881..2741    +  CDS            AmpR: β-lactamase; bla; confers resistance to ampicillin, carbenicillin, and related antibiotics
   2912..3500    +  rep_origin     ori: high-copy-number ColE1/pMB1/pBR322/pUC origin of replication
>Addgene plasmid #42089 | psiCHECK-640s-1 | depositor full sequence | sequence record 56831 | psiCHECK-640s-1 sequence 3567 bps
AGATCTGCGCAGCACCATGGCCTGAAATAACCTCTGAAAGAGGAACTTGGTTAGGTACCTTCTGAGGCGG
AAAGAACCAGCTGTGGAATGTGTGTCAGTTAGGGTGTGGAAAGTCCCCAGGCTCCCCAGCAGGCAGAAGT
ATGCAAAGCATGCATCTCAATTAGTCAGCAACCAGGTGTGGAAAGTCCCCAGGCTCCCCAGCAGGCAGAA
GTATGCAAAGCATGCATCTCAATTAGTCAGCAACCATAGTCCCGCCCCTAACTCCGCCCATCCCGCCCCT
AACTCCGCCCAGTTCCGCCCATTCTCCGCCCCATGGCTGACTAATTTTTTTTATTTATGCAGAGGCCGAG
GCCGCCTCGGCCTCTGAGCTATTCCAGAAGTAGTGAGGAGGCTTTTTTGGAGGCCTAGGCTTTTGCAAAA
AGCTTGATTCTTCTGACACAACAGTCTCGAACTTAAGCTGCAGAAGTTGGTCGTGAGGCACTGGGCAGGT
AAGTATCAAGGTTACAAGACAGGTTTAAGGAGACCAATAGAAACTGGGCTTGTCGAGACAGAGAAGACTC
TTGCGTTTCTGATAGGCACCTATTGGTCTTACTGACATCCACTTTGCCTTTCTCTCCACAGGTGTCCACT
CCCAGTTCAATTACAGCTCTTAAGGCTAGAGTACTTAATACGACTCACTATAGGCTAGCCACCATGGCTT
CCAAGGTGTACGACCCCGAGCAACGCAAACGCATGATCACTGGGCCTCAGTGGTGGGCTCGCTGCAAGCA
AATGAACGTGCTGGACTCCTTCATCAACTACTATGATTCCGAGAAGCACGCCGAGAACGCCGTGATTTTT
CTGCATGGTAACGCTGCCTCCAGCTACCTGTGGAGGCACGTCGTGCCTCACATCGAGCCCGTGGCTAGAT
GCATCATCCCTGATCTGATCGGAATGGGTAAGTCCGGCAAGAGCGGGAATGGCTCATATCGCCTCCTGGA
TCACTACAAGTACCTCACCGCTTGGTTCGAGCTGCTGAACCTTCCAAAGAAAATCATCTTTGTGGGCCAC
GACTGGGGGGCTTGTCTGGCCTTTCACTACTCCTACGAGCACCAAGACAAGATCAAGGCCATCGTCCATG
CTGAGAGTGTCGTGGACGTGATCGAGTCCTGGGACGAGTGGCCTGACATCGAGGAGGATATCGCCCTGAT
CAAGAGCGAAGAGGGCGAGAAAATGGTGCTTGAGAATAACTTCTTCGTCGAGACCATGCTCCCAAGCAAG
ATCATGCGGAAACTGGAGCCTGAGGAGTTCGCTGCCTACCTGGAGCCATTCAAGGAGAAGGGCGAGGTTA
GACGGCCTACCCTCTCCTGGCCTCGCGAGATCCCTCTCGTTAAGGGAGGCAAGCCCGACGTCGTCCAGAT
TGTCCGCAACTACAACGCCTACCTTCGGGCCAGCGACGATCTGCCTAAGATGTTCATCGAGTCCGACCCT
GGGTTCTTTTCCAACGCTATTGTCGAGGGAGCTAAGAAGTTCCCTAACACCGAGTTCGTGAAGGTGAAGG
GCCTCCACTTCAGCCAGGAGGACGCTCCAGATGAAATGGGTAAGTACATCAAGAGCTTCGTGGAGCGCGT
GCTGAAGAACGAGCAGTAATTCTAGGCGATCGCTCGAGCCCGGGAATTTGGCCATTCTGTTATTTCAGCC
AGGCCGCTGGCCGCAATAAAATATCTTTATTTTCATTACATCTGTGTGTTGGTTTTTTGTGTGAGGATCC
AGGTGGCACTTTTCGGGGAAATGTGCGCGGAACCCCTATTTGTTTATTTTTCTAAATACATTCAAATATG
TATCCGCTCATGAGACAATAACCCTGATAAATGCTTCAATAATATTGAAAAAGGAAGAGTATGAGTATTC
AACATTTCCGTGTCGCCCTTATTCCCTTTTTTGCGGCATTTTGCCTTCCTGTTTTTGCTCACCCAGAAAC
GCTGGTGAAAGTAAAAGATGCTGAAGATCAGTTGGGTGCACGAGTGGGTTACATCGAACTGGATCTCAAC
AGCGGTAAGATCCTTGAGAGTTTTCGCCCCGAAGAACGTTTTCCAATGATGAGCACTTTTAAAGTTCTGC
TATGTGGCGCGGTATTATCCCGTATTGACGCCGGGCAAGAGCAACTCGGTCGCCGCATACACTATTCTCA
GAATGACTTGGTTGAGTACTCACCAGTCACAGAAAAGCATCTTACGGATGGCATGACAGTAAGAGAATTA
TGCAGTGCTGCCATAACCATGAGTGATAACACTGCGGCCAACTTACTTCTGACAACGATCGGAGGACCGA
AGGAGCTAACCGCTTTTTTGCACAACATGGGGGATCATGTAACTCGCCTTGATCGTTGGGAACCGGAGCT
GAATGAAGCCATACCAAACGACGAGCGTGACACCACGATGCCTGTAGCAATGGCAACAACGTTGCGCAAA
CTATTAACTGGCGAACTACTTACTCTAGCTTCCCGGCAACAATTAATAGACTGGATGGAGGCGGATAAAG
TTGCAGGACCACTTCTGCGCTCGGCCCTTCCGGCTGGCTGGTTTATTGCTGATAAATCTGGAGCCGGTGA
GCGTGGGTCTCGCGGTATCATTGCAGCACTGGGGCCAGATGGTAAGCCCTCCCGTATCGTAGTTATCTAC
ACGACGGGGAGTCAGGCAACTATGGATGAACGAAATAGACAGATCGCTGAGATAGGTGCCTCACTGATTA
AGCATTGGTAACTGTCAGACCAAGTTTACTCATATATACTTTAGATTGATTTAAAACTTCATTTTTAATT
TAAAAGGATCTAGGTGAAGATCCTTTTTGATAATCTCATGACCAAAATCCCTTAACGTGAGTTTTCGTTC
CACTGAGCGTCAGACCCCGTAGAAAAGATCAAAGGATCTTCTTGAGATCCTTTTTTTCTGCGCGTAATCT
GCTGCTTGCAAACAAAAAAACCACCGCTACCAGCGGTGGTTTGTTTGCCGGATCAAGAGCTACCAACTCT
TTTTCCGAAGGTAACTGGCTTCAGCAGAGCGCAGATACCAAATACTGTTCTTCTAGTGTAGCCGTAGTTA
GGCCACCACTTCAAGAACTCTGTAGCACCGCCTACATACCTCGCTCTGCTAATCCTGTTACCAGTGGCTG
CTGCCAGTGGCGATAAGTCGTGTCTTACCGGGTTGGACTCAAGACGATAGTTACCGGATAAGGCGCAGCG
GTCGGGCTGAACGGGGGGTTCGTGCACACAGCCCAGCTTGGAGCGAACGACCTACACCGAACTGAGATAC
CTACAGCGTGAGCTATGAGAAAGCGCCACGCTTCCCGAAGGGAGAAAGGCGGACAGGTATCCGGTAAGCG
GCAGGGTCGGAACAGGAGAGCGCACGAGGGAGCTTCCAGGGGGAAACGCCTGGTATCTTTATAGTCCTGT
CGGGTTTCGCCACCTCTGACTTGAGCGTCGATTTTTGTGATGCTCGTCAGGGGGGCGGAGCCTATGGAAA
AACGCCAGCAACGCGGCCTTTTTACGGTTCCTGGCCTTTTGCTGGCCTTTTGCTCACATGGCTCGAC
