>Addgene plasmid #42089 | psiCHECK-640s-1 | addgene partial sequence | sequence record 59636 | psiCHECK2-F 5'-GTCCGCAACTACAACGCCTACCTT-3'
ATCTGCCTAAGATGTTCATCGAGTCCGACCCTGGGTTCTTTTCCAACGCTATTGTCGAGGGAGCTAAGAA
GTTCCCTAACACCGAGTTCGTGAAGGTGAAGGGCCTCCACTTCAGCCAGGAGGACGCTCCAGATGAAATG
GGTAAGTACATCAAGAGCTTCGTGGAGCGCGTGCTGAAGAACGAGCAGTAATTCTAGGCGATCGCTCGAG
CCCGGGAATTTGGCCATTCTGTTATTTCAGCCAGGCCGCTGGCCGCAATAAAATATCTTTATTTTCATTA
CATCTGTGTGTTGGTTTTTTGTGTGAGGATCCAGGTGGCACTTTTCGGGGAAATGTGCGCGGAACCCCTA
TTTGTTTATTTTTCTAAATACATTCAAATATGTATCCGCTCATGAGACAATAACCCTGATAAATGCTTCA
ATAATATTGAAAAAGGAAGAGTATGAGTATTCAACATTTCCGTGTCGCCCTTATTCCCTTTTTTGCGGCA
TTTTGCCTTCCTGTTTTTGCTCACCCAGAAACGCTGGTGAAAGTAAAAGATGCTGAAGATCAGTTGGGTG
CACGAGTGGGTTACATCGAACTGGATCTCAACAGCGGTAAGATCCTTGAGAGTTTTCGCCCCGAAGAACG
TTTTCCAATGATGAGCACTTTTAAAGTTCTGCTATGTGGCGCGGTATTATCCCGTATTGACGCCGGGCAA
GAGCAACTCGGTCGCCGCATACACTATTCTCAGAATGACTTGGTTGAGTACTCACCAGTCACAGAAAAGC
ATCTTACGGATGGCATGACAGTAAGAGAATTATGCAGTGCTGCCATAACCATGAGTGATAACACTGCGGC
CAACTTACTTCTGACAACGATCGGAGGACCGAAGGAGCTAACCGCTTTTTTGCACAACATGGGGGATCAT
GTAACTCGCCTTGATCGTTGGGAACCGGAGCTGAATGAAGCCATACCAAACGACGAGCGTGACACCACGA
TGCCTGTAGCAATGGCAACAACGTTGCGCAAACTATTAACTGGCGAACTACTTACTCTAGCTTCCCGGCA
ACAATTAATAGACTGGATGGAGGCGGATAAAGTTGCAGGACCACTTCTGCGCTCGG
